Addgene plasmid #184080: pCSmEn2SRERT(#231)
Purpose: cyclofen-inducible chicken EN2 (mut) activation via mammalian cell transfection or mRNA synthesis
Depositing lab: Sophie Vriz. Depositing organization: College de France. Publication: Control of brain patterning by Engrailed paracrine transfer: a new function of the Pbx interaction domain. Rampon C, Gauron C, Lin T, Meda F, Dupont E, Cosson A, Ipendey E, Frerot A, Aujard I, Le Saux T, Bensimon D, Jullien L, Volovitch M, Vriz S, Joliot A. Development. 2015 May 15;142(10):1840-9. doi: 10.1242/dev.114181. Epub 2015 Apr 29. PubMed 25926358.
Backbone
  Vector backbone: pCS2
  Backbone manufacturer: DL Turner (Turner & Weintraub, 1994, G&Dev 8:1434)
  Backbone size w/o insert (bp): 4058
  Vector type: Mammalian Expression, Synthetic Biology
Growth in bacteria
  Bacterial resistance: Ampicillin, 100 μg/mL
  Growth temperature: 37°C
  Growth strain: DH5alpha
  Copy number: High Copy
Gene/Insert
  Gene/Insert name: 6his-myc-chkEn2(SR)-ERT2
  Species: Synthetic; (6his), H. sapiens (myc), G. gallus (chkEn2), H. sapiens (ERT2)
  Insert size (bp): 2009
  Mutation: chkEn2: W247S, F248R; ERT2: G400V, M543A, L544A, deleted 1-281;
  Promoter: sCMV+SP6
  Tag / fusion protein: 6his-Myc (N terminal on insert)
  Cloning method: Restriction Enzyme; 5′ cloning site NheI (not destroyed); 3′ cloning site ApaI (not destroyed)
  Sequencing primers: 5′ SP6; 3′ SVLrev34
Resource information
  A portion of this plasmid was derived from a plasmid made by: ERT2 (Feil and al 1997 BBRC 237:752) received from Daniel Metzger & Pierre Chambon in may 2004
Terms and licenses: Academic/Nonprofit Terms; Industry Terms: Not Available to Industry
Depositor comments: 6myc; chkEn2: NP_001254648; ERT2: NP_000116;
How to cite: pCSmEn2SRERT(#231) was a gift from Sophie Vriz (Addgene plasmid # 184080 ; http://n2t.net/addgene:184080 ; RRID:Addgene_184080)
