[The description below was written by a language model from this plasmid's Addgene catalogue record and pLannotate feature annotations shown in this document.]
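Description:
pCSmEn2SRERT(#231) is a pCS2-based mammalian expression and in vitro transcription plasmid of about 6.1 kb, encoding a ligand-gated, mutant form of chicken Engrailed-2. It is maintained in E. coli at high copy through a ColE1/pUC-type origin with ampicillin selection (AmpR under its own bla promoter). It also retains an f1 origin and remnants of the lac region (lac promoter/operator, lacZα and lacI fragments) from the parental backbone.

The roughly 2 kb insert, cloned between NheI and ApaI sites, lies downstream of the simian CMV IE94 enhancer/promoter, followed by an SP6 promoter and a Xenopus β-globin 5′-UTR that serves as a translational enhancer. An SV40 polyadenylation signal terminates the unit, and a T3 promoter sits beyond it in the reverse orientation. This tandem promoter arrangement lets the same plasmid drive expression after transfection into mammalian cells or act as a template for SP6 synthesis of mRNA.

The open reading frame encodes an N-terminal 6His-Myc tag fused to chicken EN2 and then to ERT2, the human estrogen receptor ligand-binding domain lacking residues 1–281 and carrying G400V, M543A and L544A. The tag is not separately annotated in the feature table, and a depositor comment mentions "6myc", so the exact tag composition is slightly ambiguous. EN2 carries the "SR" substitutions W247S and F248R; the record does not spell out their functional effect, although the associated publication concerns the Pbx interaction domain and Engrailed paracrine transfer in brain patterning. ERT2 fusions are generally held inactive until a tamoxifen-type ligand binds, and here the stated inducer is cyclofen, giving controlled activation of the mutant Engrailed protein.
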