Features (pLannotate 1.2.2; 16 found; start..end, strand, type, name):
     35..53      +  promoter       SP6 promoter: promoter for bacteriophage SP6 RNA polymerase
    103..145     +  5'UTR          Xenopus globin 5'-UTR: translational enhancer from the 5'-UTR of the major beta-globin gene of Xenopus laevis
    232..1098    +  CDS            EN2: HME2_CHICK - Also known as EN-2. Experimental evidence at protein level: Swiss-Prot protein existence level 1. From Gallus gallus (Chicken).
   1150..2085    +  CDS            ERT2: mutated ligand-binding domain of the human estrogen receptor (Feil et al., 1997)
   2116..2250    -  polyA_signal   SV40 poly(A) signal: SV40 polyadenylation signal
   2363..2381    -  promoter       T3 promoter: promoter for bacteriophage T3 RNA polymerase
   2426..2442    -  protein_bind   lac operator: The lac repressor binds to the lac operator to inhibit transcription in E. coli. This inhibition can be relieved by adding lactose or isopropyl-β-D-thiogalactopyranoside (IPTG). lac repressor encoded by lacI
   2450..2480    -  promoter       lac promoter: promoter for the E. coli lac operon
   2495..2516    -  protein_bind   CAP binding site: CAP binding activates transcription in the presence of cAMP. E. coli catabolite activator protein
   2529..2621    -  CDS            lacI (fragment): lac repressor; lacI; The lac repressor binds to the lac operator to inhibit transcription in E. coli. This inhibition can be relieved by adding lactose or isopropyl-β-D-thiogalactopyranoside (IPTG).
   2804..3392    -  rep_origin     ori: high-copy-number ColE1/pMB1/pBR322/pUC origin of replication
   3563..4423    -  CDS            AmpR: β-lactamase; bla; confers resistance to ampicillin, carbenicillin, and related antibiotics
   4424..4528    -  promoter       AmpR promoter: bla
   4581..5009    -  rep_origin     f1 ori (sequence partly withheld): f1 bacteriophage origin of replication; arrow indicates direction of (+) strand synthesis
   5014..5080    -  CDS            lacZα (fragment): LacZα fragment of β-galactosidase; lacZ fragment
   5087..6064    +  promoter       CMV IE94 promoter: enhancer/promoter region of simian cytomegalovirus major immediate early transcription unit IE94
>Addgene plasmid #184080 | pCSmEn2SRERT(#231) | addgene full sequence | sequence record 365710 | Addgene NGS Result
CGCCATTCTGCCTGGGGACGTCGGAGCAAGCTTGATTTAGGTGACACTATAGAATACAAGCTACTTGTTC
TTTTTGCAGGATCCCATCGATTCGCTAGCTTGCTTGTTCTTTTTGCAGAAGCTCAGAATAAACGCTCAAC
TTTGGCAGATACCATGCATCACCATCACCACCACGTGGAATTCATGACTTCGAACGAACAGAAACTGATA
TCAGAGGAAGACCTTGGATCCATGGAGGAGGGCGGCAGGTCGCCCCGGGAGGAGGCGGCCGAACCGCAGG
AGTCCGGCGGGGACGCGGAACCCGGCGGAGGGCGTCGGGCTCTGCTGCTGCCCCCCGGCGACCCCCCGCA
CCCCCACCCGCACCCTCACCGCATCACCAACTTCTTCATCGACAACATCCTGAGGCCCGAGTTCGGTCGG
AGGAAGGAAGCGGGAGGAACCGCCGGAGAACCCCGCAGGCCCGGAGCGGAGAGCAGGAGGAGCCCCGCGG
CCGCCGCGCCCGCTCCCGGAGCTCCGGTGCCCGGCGGAGGAGGCGGCGGCGGGGGTGGATCGCCGGGCCG
AGGGGAGGGCGGCCCCGCCGCTCTGGCCCTGCACGGAGCGGCCAAGAAGGGGGGAGACCCCGCGGCGCTG
GAGGCGGCCCTGAAAGCGCGGGGGCTGAGCGGCGCGGAGCTGTCGGTGAGCTCGGACTCGGATAGCTCCC
AGGCCGGCTCCAACGCCGGGAACCAACCCATGCTTTGGCCCGCTTGGGTGTACTGCACGCGGTACTCGGA
CCGACCGTCTTCAGGTCCCCGCTCCCGCAAACCAAAGAAGAAGAACCCCAACAAGGAAGACAAGCGGCCC
CGCACCGCCTTCACGGCCGAGCAGCTGCAGAGACTCAAGGCCGAGTTCCAGACGAACCGCTACCTGACGG
AGCAGCGCCGGCAGAGCCTGGCCCAGGAGCTCGGCCTCAACGAGTCCCAGATCAAGATCTCTAGACAGAA
CAAGAGAGCCAAGATCAAGAAGGCGACGGGCAGCAAGAACTCGCTGGCGGTGCACCTCATGGCCCAGGGG
CTCTACAACCACTCCACCACGGCGAAAGACGGCAAGTCGGACAGCGAAGCTTTGGCGCCCGGGCCAGAGA
ACCTGTACTTCCAGGGGCTCGAGCCATCTGCTGGAGACATGAGAGCTGCCAACCTTTGGCCAAGCCCGCT
CATGATCAAACGCTCTAAGAAGAACAGCCTGGCCTTGTCCCTGACGGCCGACCAGATGGTCAGTGCCTTG
TTGGATGCTGAGCCCCCCATACTCTATTCCGAGTATGATCCTACCAGACCCTTCAGTGAAGCTTCGATGA
TGGGCTTACTGACCAACCTGGCAGACAGGGAGCTGGTTCACATGATCAACTGGGCGAAGAGGGTGCCAGG
CTTTGTGGATTTGACCCTCCATGATCAGGTCCACCTTCTAGAATGTGCCTGGCTAGAGATCCTGATGATT
GGTCTCGTCTGGCGCTCCATGGAGCACCCAGTGAAGCTACTGTTTGCTCCTAACTTGCTCTTGGACAGGA
ACCAGGGAAAATGTGTAGAGGGCATGGTGGAGATCTTCGACATGCTGCTGGCTACATCATCTCGGTTCCG
CATGATGAATCTGCAGGGAGAGGAGTTTGTGTGCCTCAAATCTATTATTTTGCTTAATTCTGGAGTGTAC
ACATTTCTGTCCAGCACCCTGAAGTCTCTGGAAGAGAAGGACCATATCCACCGAGTCCTGGACAAGATCA
CAGACACTTTGATCCACCTGATGGCCAAGGCAGGCCTGACCCTGCAGCAGCAGCACCAGCGGCTGGCCCA
GCTCCTCCTCATCCTCTCCCACATCAGGCACATGAGTAACAAAGGCATGGAGCATCTGTACAGCATGAAG
TGCAAGAACGTGGTGCCCCTCTATGACCTGCTGCTGGAGGCGGCGGACGCCCACCGCCTACATGCGCCCA
CTAGCCGTGGAGGGGCATCCGTGGAGGAGACGGACCAAAGCCACTTGGCCACTGCGGGCTCTACTTCATC
GCATTCCTTGCAAAAGTATTACATCACGGGGGAGGCAGAGGGTTTCCCTGCCACAGCTTGATGAAGATCT
GAGGGCCCGTTTGTAGATCCAGACATGATAAGATACATTGATGAGTTTGGACAAACCACAACTAGAATGC
AGTGAAAAAAATGCTTTATTTGTGAAATTTGTGATGCTATTGCTTTATTTGTAACCATTATAAGCTGCAA
TAAACAAGTTAACAACAACAATTGCATTCATTTTATGTTTCAGGTTCAGGGGGAGGTGTGGGAGGTTTTT
TAATTCGCGGCCGCGGCGCCAATGCATTGGGCCCGGTACCCAGCTTTTGTTCCCTTTAGTGAGGGTTAAT
TGCGCGCTTGGCGTAATCATGGTCATAGCTGTTTCCTGTGTGAAATTGTTATCCGCTCACAATTCCACAC
AACATACGAGCCGGGAGCATAAAGTGTAAAGCCTGGGGTGCCTAATGAGTGAGCTAACTCACATTAATTG
CGTTGCGCTCACTGCCCGCTTTCCAGTCGGGAAACCTGTCGTGCCAGCTGCATTAATGAATCGGCCAACG
CGCGGGGAGAGGCGGTTTGCGTATTGGGCGCTCTTCCGCTTCCTCGCTCACTGACTCGCTGCGCTCGGTC
GTTCGGCTGCGGCGAGCGGTATCAGCTCACTCAAAGGCGGTAATACGGTTATCCACAGAATCAGGGGATA
ACGCAGGAAAGAACATGTGAGCAAAAGGCCAGCAAAAGGCCAGGAACCGTAAAAAGGCCGCGTTGCTGGC
GTTTTTCCATAGGCTCCGCCCCCCTGACGAGCATCACAAAAATCGACGCTCAAGTCAGAGGTGGCGAAAC
CCGACAGGACTATAAAGATACCAGGCGTTTCCCCCTGGAAGCTCCCTCGTGCGCTCTCCTGTTCCGACCC
TGCCGCTTACCGGATACCTGTCCGCCTTTCTCCCTTCGGGAAGCGTGGCGCTTTCTCATAGCTCACGCTG
TAGGTATCTCAGTTCGGTGTAGGTCGTTCGCTCCAAGCTGGGCTGTGTGCACGAACCCCCCGTTCAGCCC
GACCGCTGCGCCTTATCCGGTAACTATCGTCTTGAGTCCAACCCGGTAAGACACGACTTATCGCCACTGG
CAGCAGCCACTGGTAACAGGATTAGCAGAGCGAGGTATGTAGGCGGTGCTACAGAGTTCTTGAAGTGGTG
GCCTAACTACGGCTACACTAGAAGAACAGTATTTGGTATCTGCGCTCTGCTGAAGCCAGTTACCTTCGGA
AAAAGAGTTGGTAGCTCTTGATCCGGCAAACAAACCACCGCTGGTAGCGGTGGTTTTTTTGTTTGCAAGC
AGCAGATTACGCGCAGAAAAAAAGGATCTCAAGAAGATCCTTTGATCTTTTCTACGGGGTCTGACGCTCA
GTGGAACGAAAACTCACGTTAAGGGATTTTGGTCATGAGATTATCAAAAAGGATCTTCACCTAGATCCTT
TTAAATTAAAAATGAAGTTTTAAATCAATCTAAAGTATATATGAGTAAACTTGGTCTGACAGTTACCAAT
GCTTAATCAGTGAGGCACCTATCTCAGCGATCTGTCTATTTCGTTCATCCATAGTTGCCTGACTCCCCGT
CGTGTAGATAACTACGATACGGGAGGGCTTACCATCTGGCCCCAGTGCTGCAATGATACCGCGAGACCCA
CGCTCACCGGCTCCAGATTTATCAGCAATAAACCAGCCAGCCGGAAGGGCCGAGCGCAGAAGTGGTCCTG
CAACTTTATCCGCCTCCATCCAGTCTATTAATTGTTGCCGGGAAGCTAGAGTAAGTAGTTCGCCAGTTAA
TAGTTTGCGCAACGTTGTTGCCATTGCTACAGGCATCGTGGTGTCACGCTCGTCGTTTGGTATGGCTTCA
TTCAGCTCCGGTTCCCAACGATCAAGGCGAGTTACATGATCCCCCATGTTGTGCAAAAAAGCGGTTAGCT
CCTTCGGTCCTCCGATCGTTGTCAGAAGTAAGTTGGCCGCAGTGTTATCACTCATGGTTATGGCAGCACT
GCATAATTCTCTTACTGTCATGCCATCCGTAAGATGCTTTTCTGTGACTGGTGAGTACTCAACCAAGTCA
TTCTGAGAATAGTGTATGCGGCGACCGAGTTGCTCTTGCCCGGCGTCAATACGGGATAATACCGCGCCAC
ATAGCAGAACTTTAAAAGTGCTCATCATTGGAAAACGTTCTTCGGGGCGAAAACTCTCAAGGATCTTACC
GCTGTTGAGATCCAGTTCGATGTAACCCACTCGTGCACCCAACTGATCTTCAGCATCTTTTACTTTCACC
AGCGTTTCTGGGTGAGCAAAAACAGGAAGGCAAAATGCCGCAAAAAAGGGAATAAGGGCGACACGGAAAT
GTTGAATACTCATACTCTTCCTTTTTCAATATTATTGAAGCATTTATCAGGGTTATTGTCTCATGAGCGG
ATACATATTTGAATGTATTTAGAAAAATAAACAAATAGGGGTTCCGCGCACATTTCCCCGAAAAGTGCCA
CCTAAATTGTAAGCGTTAATATTTTGTTAAAATTCGCGTTAAATTTTTGTTAAATCAGCTCATTTTTTAA
CCAATAGGCCGAAATCGGCAAAATCCCTTATAAATCAAAAGAATAGACCGAGATAGGGT
[37 nt withheld, positions 4680-4716]
AAAGAACGTGGACTCCAACGTCAAAGG
[49 nt withheld, positions 4744-4792]
T
[91 nt withheld, positions 4794-4884]
G
[124 nt withheld, positions 4886-5009]
CCCATTCGCCATTCAGGCTGCGCAACTGTTGGGAAGGGCGATCGGTGCGGGCCTCTTCGCTATTACGCCA
GTCGACCGCCAATTCAATATGGCGTATATGGACTCATGCCAATTCAATATGGTGGATCTGGACCTGTGCC
AATTCAATATGGCGTATATGGACTCGTGCCAATTCAATATGGTGGATCTGGACCCCAGCCAATTCAATAT
GGCGGACTTGGCACCATGCCAATTCAATATGGCGGACCTGGCACTGTGCCAACTGGGGAGGGGTCTACTT
GGCACGGTGCCAAGTTTGAGGAGGGGTCTTGGCCCTGTGCCAAGTCCGCCATATTGAATTGGCATGGTGC
CAATAATGGCGGCCATATTGGCTATATGCCAGGATCAATATATAGGCAATATCCAATATGGCCCTATGCC
AATATGGCTATTGGCCAGGTTCAATACTATGTATTGGCCCTATGCCATATAGTATTCCATATATGGGTTT
TCCTATTGACGTAGATAGCCCCTCCCAATGGGCGGTCCCATATACCATATATGGGGCTTCCTAATACCGC
CCATAGCCACTCCCCCATTGACGTCAATGGTCTCTATATATGGTCTTTCCTATTGACGTCATATGGGCGG
TCCTATTGACGTATATGGCGCCTCCCCCATTGACGTCAATTACGGTAAATGGCCCGCCTGGCTCAATGCC
CATTGACGTCAATAGGACCACCCACCATTGACGTCAATGGGATGGCTCATTGCCCATTCATATCCGTTCT
CACGCCCCCTATTGACGTCAATGACGGTAAATGGCCCACTTGGCAGTACATCAATATCTATTAATAGTAA
CTTGGCAAGTACATTACTATTGGAAGTACGCCAGGGTACATTGGCAGTACTCCCATTGACGTCAATGGCG
GTAAATGGCCCGCGATGGCTGCCAAGTACATCCCCATTGACGTCAATGGGGAGGGGCAATGACGCAAATG
GGCGTTCCATTGACGTAAATGGGCGGTAGGCGTGCCTAATGGGAGGTCTATATAAGCAATGCTCGTTTAG
GGAAC
